LOCUS       Exported 9811 bp ds-DNA circular SYN 12-MAY-2021
DEFINITION  Mammalian expression vector containing PIK3C2A tagged with GFP.
ACCESSION   .
VERSION     .
KEYWORDS    GFP-PIK3C2A
SOURCE      synthetic DNA construct
  ORGANISM  synthetic DNA construct
REFERENCE   1 (bases 1 to 9811)
  AUTHORS   Posor Y, Eichhorn-Gruenig M, Puchkov D, Schoneberg J, Ullrich A,
            Lampe A, Muller R, Zarbakhsh S, Gulluni F, Hirsch E, Krauss M,
            Schultz C, Schmoranzer J, Noe F, Haucke V
  TITLE     Spatiotemporal control of endocytosis by
            phosphatidylinositol-3,4-bisphosphate.
  JOURNAL   Nature. 2013 Jul 11;499(7457):233-7. doi: 10.1038/nature12360. Epub
            2013 Jul 3.
  PUBMED    23823722
REFERENCE   2 (bases 1 to 9811)
  AUTHORS   .
  TITLE     Direct Submission
  JOURNAL   Exported May 12, 2021 from SnapGene Server 1.1.58
            http://www.snapgene.com
FEATURES             Location/Qualifiers
     source          1..9811
                     /organism="synthetic DNA construct"
                     /mol_type="other DNA"
     enhancer        134..437
                     /label=CMV enhancer
                     /note="human cytomegalovirus immediate early enhancer"
     promoter        438..641
                     /label=CMV promoter
                     /note="human cytomegalovirus (CMV) immediate early
                     promoter"
     primer_bind     592..612
                     /label=CMV-F
                     /note="Human CMV immediate early promoter, forward primer"
     regulatory      680..689
                     /regulatory_class="other"
                     /note="vertebrate consensus sequence for strong initiation
                     of translation (Kozak, 1987)"
     CDS             686..1402
                     /codon_start=1
                     /product="enhanced GFP"
                     /label=EGFP
                     /translation="MVSKGEELFTGVVPILVELDGDVNGHKFSVSGEGEGDATYGKLTL
                     KFICTTGKLPVPWPTLVTTLTYGVQCFSRYPDHMKQHDFFKSAMPEGYVQERTIFFKDD
                     GNYKTRAEVKFEGDTLVNRIELKGIDFKEDGNILGHKLEYNYNSHNVYIMADKQKNGIK
                     VNFKIRHNIEDGSVQLADHYQQNTPIGDGPVLLPDNHYLSTQSALSKDPNEKRDHMVLL
                     EFVTAAGITLGMDELYK"
     CDS             686..1402
                     /codon_start=1
                     /product="the original enhanced GFP (Yang et al., 1996)"
                     /label=EGFP
                     /note="mammalian codon-optimized"
                     /translation="MVSKGEELFTGVVPILVELDGDVNGHKFSVSGEGEGDATYGKLTL
                     KFICTTGKLPVPWPTLVTTLTYGVQCFSRYPDHMKQHDFFKSAMPEGYVQERTIFFKDD
                     GNYKTRAEVKFEGDTLVNRIELKGIDFKEDGNILGHKLEYNYNSHNVYIMADKQKNGIK
                     VNFKIRHNIEDGSVQLADHYQQNTPIGDGPVLLPDNHYLSTQSALSKDPNEKRDHMVLL
                     EFVTAAGITLGMDELYK"
     primer_bind     complement(731..752)
                     /label=EGFP-N
                     /note="EGFP, reverse primer"
     primer_bind     complement(992..1011)
                     /label=EXFP-R
                     /note="For distinguishing EGFP variants, reverse primer"
     primer_bind     1339..1360
                     /label=EGFP-C
                     /note="EGFP, forward primer"
     polyA_signal    6672..6793
                     /label=SV40 poly(A) signal
                     /note="SV40 polyadenylation signal"
     primer_bind     complement(6709..6728)
                     /label=SV40pA-R
                     /note="SV40 polyA, reverse primer"
     primer_bind     6763..6782
                     /label=EBV-rev
                     /note="SV40 polyA terminator, reverse primer"
     rep_origin      complement(6800..7255)
                     /direction=LEFT
                     /label=f1 ori
                     /note="f1 bacteriophage origin of replication; arrow
                     indicates direction of (+) strand synthesis"
     primer_bind     complement(6937..6958)
                     /label=F1ori-F
                     /note="F1 origin, forward primer"
     primer_bind     7149..7168
                     /label=F1ori-R
                     /note="F1 origin, reverse primer"
     promoter        7282..7386
                     /gene="bla"
                     /label=AmpR promoter
     promoter        7388..7745
                     /label=SV40 promoter
                     /note="SV40 enhancer and early promoter"
     primer_bind     complement(7411..7431)
                     /label=pBABE 3'
                     /note="SV40 enhancer, reverse primer for pBABE vectors"
     rep_origin      7596..7731
                     /label=SV40 ori
                     /note="SV40 origin of replication"
     primer_bind     7658..7677
                     /label=SV40pro-F
                     /note="SV40 promoter/origin, forward primer"
     CDS             7780..8574
                     /codon_start=1
                     /gene="aph(3')-II (or nptII)"
                     /product="aminoglycoside phosphotransferase from Tn5"
                     /label=NeoR/KanR
                     /note="confers resistance to neomycin, kanamycin, and G418
                     (Geneticin(R))"
                     /translation="MIEQDGLHAGSPAAWVERLFGYDWAQQTIGCSDAAVFRLSAQGRP
                     VLFVKTDLSGALNELQDEAARLSWLATTGVPCAAVLDVVTEAGRDWLLLGEVPGQDLLS
                     SHLAPAEKVSIMADAMRRLHTLDPATCPFDHQAKHRIERARTRMEAGLVDQDDLDEEHQ
                     GLAPAELFARLKASMPDGEDLVVTHGDACLPNIMVENGRFSGFIDCGRLGVADRYQDIA
                     LATRDIAEELGGEWADRFLVLYGIAAPDSQRIAFYRLLDEFF"
     primer_bind     complement(7834..7853)
                     /label=Neo-R
                     /note="Neomycin resistance gene, reverse primer"
     primer_bind     8444..8463
                     /label=Neo-F
                     /note="Neomycin resistance gene, forward primer"
     primer_bind     complement(8762..8781)
                     /label=TK-pA-R
                     /note="Thymidine kinase polyA, reverse primer"
     polyA_signal    8806..8853
                     /label=HSV TK poly(A) signal
                     /note="herpes simplex virus thymidine kinase
                     polyadenylation signal (Cole and Stacy, 1985)"
     rep_origin      9182..9770
                     /direction=RIGHT
                     /label=ori
                     /note="high-copy-number ColE1/pMB1/pBR322/pUC origin of
                     replication"
     primer_bind     9671..9690
                     /label=pBR322ori-F
                     /note="pBR322 origin, forward primer"
ORIGIN
        1 ctggcctttt gctcacatgt tctttcctgc gttatcccct gattctgtgg ataaccgtat
       61 taccgccatg cattagttat taatagtaat caattacggg gtcattagtt catagcccat
      121 atatggagtt ccgcgttaca taacttacgg taaatggccc gcctggctga ccgcccaacg
      181 acccccgccc attgacgtca ataatgacgt atgttcccat agtaacgcca atagggactt
      241 tccattgacg tcaatgggtg gagtatttac ggtaaactgc ccacttggca gtacatcaag
      301 tgtatcatat gccaagtacg ccccctattg acgtcaatga cggtaaatgg cccgcctggc
      361 attatgccca gtacatgacc ttatgggact ttcctacttg gcagtacatc tacgtattag
      421 tcatcgctat taccatggtg atgcggtttt ggcagtacat caatgggcgt ggatagcggt
      481 ttgactcacg gggatttcca agtctccacc ccattgacgt caatgggagt ttgttttggc
      541 accaaaatca acgggacttt ccaaaatgtc gtaacaactc cgccccattg acgcaaatgg
      601 gcggtaggcg tgtacggtgg gaggtctata taagcagagc tggtttagtg aaccgtcaga
      661 tccgctagcg ctaccggtcg ccaccatggt gagcaagggc gaggagctgt tcaccggggt
      721 ggtgcccatc ctggtcgagc tggacggcga cgtaaacggc cacaagttca gcgtgtccgg
      781 cgagggcgag ggcgatgcca cctacggcaa gctgaccctg aagttcatct gcaccaccgg
      841 caagctgccc gtgccctggc ccaccctcgt gaccaccctg acctacggcg tgcagtgctt
      901 cagccgctac cccgaccaca tgaagcagca cgacttcttc aagtccgcca tgcccgaagg
      961 ctacgtccag gagcgcacca tcttcttcaa ggacgacggc aactacaaga cccgcgccga
     1021 ggtgaagttc gagggcgaca ccctggtgaa ccgcatcgag ctgaagggca tcgacttcaa
     1081 ggaggacggc aacatcctgg ggcacaagct ggagtacaac tacaacagcc acaacgtcta
     1141 tatcatggcc gacaagcaga agaacggcat caaggtgaac ttcaagatcc gccacaacat
     1201 cgaggacggc agcgtgcagc tcgccgacca ctaccagcag aacaccccca tcggcgacgg
     1261 ccccgtgctg ctgcccgaca accactacct gagcacccag tccgccctga gcaaagaccc
     1321 caacgagaag cgcgatcaca tggtcctgct ggagttcgtg accgccgccg ggatcactct
     1381 cggcatggac gagctgtaca agtactcaga tctcgagctc caccgcggtg gcggccgctc
     1441 tagaactagt atggctcaga tatttagcaa cagcggattt aaagaatgtc catcttcaca
     1501 tccggaacca acaagagcaa aagatgtgga caaagaagaa gcattacaga tggaagcaga
     1561 ggctttagca aaactgcaaa aggatagaca agtgactgac aatcagagag gctttgagtt
     1621 gtcaagcagc accagaaaaa aagcacaggt ttataacaag caggattatg atctcatggt
     1681 gtttcctgaa tcagattccc aaaaaagagc attagatatt gatgtagaaa agctcaccca
     1741 agctgaactt gagaaactat tgctggatga cagtttcgag actaaaaaaa cacctgtatt
     1801 accagttact cctattctga gcccttcctt ttcagcacag ctctatttta gacctactat
     1861 tcagagagga cagtggccac ctggattacc tgggccttcc acttatgctt taccttctat
     1921 ttatccttct acttacagta aacaggctgc attccaaaat ggcttcaatc caagaatgcc
     1981 cacttttcca tctacagaac ctatatattt aagtcttccg ggacaatctc catatttctc
     2041 atatcctttg acacctgcca caccctttca tccacaagga agcttaccta tctatcgtcc
     2101 agtagtcagt actgacatgg caaaactatt tgacaaaata gctagtacat cagaattttt
     2161 aaaaaatggg aaagcaagga ctgatttgga gataacagat tcaaaagtca gcaatctaca
     2221 ggtatctcca aagtctgagg atatcagtaa atttgactgg ttagacttgg atcctctaag
     2281 taagcctaag gtggataatg tggaggtatt agaccatgag gaagagaaaa atgtttcaag
     2341 tttgctagca aaggatcctt gggatgctgt tcttcttgaa gagagatcga cagcaaattg
     2401 tcatcttgaa agaaaggtga atggaaaatc cctttctgtg gcaactgtta caagaagcca
     2461 gtctttaaat attcgaacaa ctcagcttgc aaaagcccag ggccatatat ctcagaaaga
     2521 cccaaatggg accagtagtt tgccaactgg aagttctctt cttcaagaag ttgaagtaca
     2581 gaatgaggag atggcagctt tttgtcgatc cattacaaaa ttgaagacca aatttccata
     2641 taccaatcac cgcacaaacc caggctattt gttaagtcca gtcacagcgc aaagaaacat
     2701 atgcggagaa aatgctagtg tgaaggtctc cattgacatt gaaggatttc agctaccagt
     2761 tacttttacg tgtgatgtga gttctactgt agaaatcatt ataatgcaag ccctttgctg
     2821 ggtacatgat gacttgaatc aagtagatgt tggcagctat gttctaaaag tttgtggtca
     2881 agaggaagtg ctgcagaata atcattgcct tggaagtcat gagcatattc aaaactgtcg
     2941 aaaatgggac acagaaatta gactacaact cttgaccttc agtgcaatgt gtcaaaatct
     3001 ggcccgaaca gcagaagatg atgaaacacc cgtggattta aacaaacacc tgtatcaaat
     3061 agaaaaacct tgcaaagaag ccatgacgag acaccctgtt gaagaactct tagattctta
     3121 tcacaaccaa gtagaactgg ctcttcaaat tgaaaaccaa caccgagcag tagatcaagt
     3181 aattaaagct gtaagaaaaa tctgtagtgc tttagatggt gtcgagactc ttgccattac
     3241 agaatcagta aagaagctaa agagagcagt taatcttcca aggagtaaaa ctgctgatgt
     3301 gacttctttg tttggaggag aagacactag caggagttca actaggggct cacttaatcc
     3361 tgaaaatcct gttcaagtaa gcataaacca attaactgca gcaatttatg atcttctcag
     3421 actccatgca aattctggta ggagtcctac agactgtgcc caaagtagca agagtgtcaa
     3481 ggaagcatgg actacaacag agcagctcca gtttactatt tttgctgctc atggaatttc
     3541 aagtaattgg gtatcaaatt atgaaaaata ctacttgata tgttcactgt ctcacaatgg
     3601 aaaggatctt tttaaaccta ttcaatcaaa gaaggttggc acttacaaga atttcttcta
     3661 tcttattaaa tgggatgaac taatcatttt tcctatccag atatcacaat tgccattaga
     3721 atcagttctt caccttactc tttttggaat tttaaatcag agcagtggaa gttcccctga
     3781 ttctaataag cagagaaagg gaccagaagc tttgggcaaa gtttctttac ctctttttga
     3841 ctttaaacgg tttttaacat gtggaactaa acttctatat ctttggactt catcacatac
     3901 aaattctgtt cctggaacag ttaccaaaaa aggatatgtc atggaaagaa tagtgctaca
     3961 ggttgatttt ccttctcctg catttgatat tatttataca actcctcaag ttgacagaag
     4021 cattatacag caacataact tagaaacact agagaatgat ataaaaggga aacttcttga
     4081 tattcttcat aaagactcat cacttggact ttctaaagaa gataaagctt ttttatggga
     4141 gaaacgttat tattgcttca aacacccaaa ttgtcttcct aaaatattag caagcgcccc
     4201 aaactggaaa tgggttaatc ttgccaaaac ttactcattg cttcaccagt ggcctgcatt
     4261 gtacccacta attgcattgg aacttcttga ttcaaaattt gctgatcagg aagtaagatc
     4321 cctagctgtg acctggattg aggccattag tgatgatgag ctaacagatc ttcttccaca
     4381 gtttgtacaa gctttgaaat atgaaattta cttgaatagt tcattagtgc aattcctttt
     4441 gtccagggca ttgggaaata tccagatagc acacaattta tattggcttc tcaaagatgc
     4501 cctgcatgat gtacagttta gtacccgata cgaacatgtt ttgggtgctc tcctgtcagt
     4561 aggaggaaaa cgacttagag aagaacttct aaaacagacg aaacttgtac agcttttagg
     4621 aggagtagca gaaaaagtaa ggcaggctag tggatcagcc agacaggttg ttctccaaag
     4681 aagtatggaa cgagtacagt ccttttttca gaaaaataaa tgccgtctcc ctctcaagcc
     4741 aagtctagtg gcaaaagaat taaatattaa gtcgtgttcc ttcttcagtt ctaatgctgt
     4801 ccccctaaaa gtcacaatgg tgaatgctga ccctatggga gaagaaatta atgtcatgtt
     4861 taaggttggt gaagatcttc ggcaagatat gttagcttta cagatgataa agattatgga
     4921 taagatctgg cttaaagaag gactagatct gaggatggta attttcaaat gtctctcaac
     4981 tggcagagat cgaggcatgg tggagctggt tcctgcttcc gataccctca ggaaaatcca
     5041 agtggaatat ggtgtgacag gatcctttaa agataaacca cttgcagagt ggctaaggaa
     5101 atacaatccc tctgaagaag aatatgaaaa ggcttcagag aactttatct attcctgtgc
     5161 tggatgctgt gtagccacct atgttttagg catctgtgat cgacacaatg acaatataat
     5221 gcttcgaagc acgggacaca tgtttcacat tgactttgga aagtttttgg gacatgcaca
     5281 gatgtttggc agcttcaaaa gggatcgggc tccttttgtg ctgacctctg atatggcata
     5341 tgtcattaat gggggtgaaa agcccaccat tcgttttcag ttgtttgtgg acctctgctg
     5401 tcaggcctac aacttgataa gaaagcagac aaaccttttt cttaacctcc tttcactgat
     5461 gattccttca gggttaccag aacttacaag tattcaagat ttgaaatacg ttagagatgc
     5521 acttcaaccc caaactacag acgcagaagc tacaattttc tttactaggc ttattgaatc
     5581 aagtttggga agcattgcca caaagtttaa cttcttcatt cacaaccttg ctcagcttcg
     5641 tttttctggt cttccttcta atgatgagcc catcctttca ttttcaccta aaacatactc
     5701 ctttagacaa gatggtcgaa tcaaggaagt ctctgttttt acatatcata agaaatacaa
     5761 cccagataaa cattatattt atgtagtccg aattttgagg gaaggacaga ttgaaccatc
     5821 atttgtcttc cgaacatttg acgaatttca ggaacttcac aataagctca gtattatttt
     5881 tccactttgg aagttaccag gctttcctaa taggatggtt ctaggaagaa cacacataaa
     5941 agatgtagca gccaaaagga aaattgagtt aaacagttac ttacagagtt tgatgaatgc
     6001 ttcaacggat gtagcagagt gtgatcttgt ttgtactttc ttccaccctt tacttcgtga
     6061 tgagaaagct gaagggatag ctaggtctgc agatgcaggt tccttcagtc ctactccagg
     6121 ccaaatagga ggagctgtga aattatccat ctcttaccga aatggtactc ttttcatcat
     6181 ggtgatgcat atcaaagatc ttgttactga agatggagct gacccaaatc catatgtcaa
     6241 aacataccta cttccagata accacaaaac atccaaacgt aaaaccaaaa tttcacgaaa
     6301 aacgaggaat ccgacattca atgaaatgct tgtatacagt ggatatagca aagaaaccct
     6361 aagacagcga gaacttcaac taagtgtact cagtgcagaa tctctgcggg agaatttttt
     6421 cttgggtgga gtaaccctgc ctttgaaaga tttcaacttg agcaaagaga cggttaaatg
     6481 gtatcagctg actgcggcaa catacttgta agaattctgc agtcgacggt accgcgggcc
     6541 cgggatccac cggatctaga taactgatca taatcagcca taccacattt gtagaggttt
     6601 tacttgcttt aaaaaacctc ccacacctcc ccctgaacct gaaacataaa atgaatgcaa
     6661 ttgttgttgt taacttgttt attgcagctt ataatggtta caaataaagc aatagcatca
     6721 caaatttcac aaataaagca tttttttcac tgcattctag ttgtggtttg tccaaactca
     6781 tcaatgtatc ttaacgcgta aattgtaagc gttaatattt tgttaaaatt cgcgttaaat
     6841 ttttgttaaa tcagctcatt ttttaaccaa taggccgaaa tcggcaaaat cccttataaa
     6901 tcaaaagaat agaccgagat agggttgagt gttgttccag tttggaacaa gagtccacta
     6961 ttaaagaacg tggactccaa cgtcaaaggn nnnnnnnnnn nnnnnnnnnn nnnnnnnnnn
     7021 nnnnnnnnnn nnnnnnnntn nnnnnnnnnn nnnnnnnnnn nnnnnnnnnn nnnnnnnnnn
     7081 nnnnnnnnnn nnnnnnnnnn nnnnnnnnnn nnnnnnnnnn nnnnnnnnnn gnnnnnnnnn
     7141 nnnnnnnnnn nnnnnnnnnn nnnnnnnnnn nnnnnnnnnn nnnnnnnnnn nnnnnnnnnn
     7201 nnnnnnnnnn nnnnnnnnnn nnnnnnnnnn nnnnnnnnnn nnnnnnnnnn nnnnncaggt
     7261 ggcacttttc ggggaaatgt gcgcggaacc cctatttgtt tatttttcta aatacattca
     7321 aatatgtatc cgctcatgag acaataaccc tgataaatgc ttcaataata ttgaaaaagg
     7381 aagagtcctg aggcggaaag aaccagctgt ggaatgtgtg tcagttaggg tgtggaaagt
     7441 ccccaggctc cccagcaggc agaagtatgc aaagcatgca tctcaattag tcagcaacca
     7501 ggtgtggaaa gtccccaggc tccccagcag gcagaagtat gcaaagcatg catctcaatt
     7561 agtcagcaac catagtcccg cccctaactc cgcccatccc gcccctaact ccgcccagtt
     7621 ccgcccattc tccgccccat ggctgactaa ttttttttat ttatgcagag gccgaggccg
     7681 cctcggcctc tgagctattc cagaagtagt gaggaggctt ttttggaggc ctaggctttt
     7741 gcaaagatcg atcaagagac aggatgagga tcgtttcgca tgattgaaca agatggattg
     7801 cacgcaggtt ctccggccgc ttgggtggag aggctattcg gctatgactg ggcacaacag
     7861 acaatcggct gctctgatgc cgccgtgttc cggctgtcag cgcaggggcg cccggttctt
     7921 tttgtcaaga ccgacctgtc cggtgccctg aatgaactgc aagacgaggc agcgcggcta
     7981 tcgtggctgg ccacgacggg cgttccttgc gcagctgtgc tcgacgttgt cactgaagcg
     8041 ggaagggact ggctgctatt gggcgaagtg ccggggcagg atctcctgtc atctcacctt
     8101 gctcctgccg agaaagtatc catcatggct gatgcaatgc ggcggctgca tacgcttgat
     8161 ccggctacct gcccattcga ccaccaagcg aaacatcgca tcgagcgagc acgtactcgg
     8221 atggaagccg gtcttgtcga tcaggatgat ctggacgaag agcatcaggg gctcgcgcca
     8281 gccgaactgt tcgccaggct caaggcgagc atgcccgacg gcgaggatct cgtcgtgacc
     8341 catggcgatg cctgcttgcc gaatatcatg gtggaaaatg gccgcttttc tggattcatc
     8401 gactgtggcc ggctgggtgt ggcggaccgc tatcaggaca tagcgttggc tacccgtgat
     8461 attgctgaag agcttggcgg cgaatgggct gaccgcttcc tcgtgcttta cggtatcgcc
     8521 gctcccgatt cgcagcgcat cgccttctat cgccttcttg acgagttctt ctgagcggga
     8581 ctctggggtt cgaaatgacc gaccaagcga cgcccaacct gccatcacga gatttcgatt
     8641 ccaccgccgc cttctatgaa aggttgggct tcggaatcgt tttccgggac gccggctgga
     8701 tgatcctcca gcgcggggat ctcatgctgg agttcttcgc ccaccctagg gggaggctaa
     8761 ctgaaacacg gaaggagaca ataccggaag gaacccgcgc tatgacggca ataaaaagac
     8821 agaataaaac gcacggtgtt gggtcgtttg ttcataaacg cggggttcgg tcccagggct
     8881 ggcactctgt cgatacccca ccgagacccc attggggcca atacgcccgc gtttcttcct
     8941 tttccccacc ccacccccca agttcgggtg aaggcccagg gctcgcagcc aacgtcgggg
     9001 cggcaggccc tgccatagcc tcaggttact catatatact ttagattgat ttaaaacttc
     9061 atttttaatt taaaaggatc taggtgaaga tcctttttga taatctcatg accaaaatcc
     9121 cttaacgtga gttttcgttc cactgagcgt cagaccccgt agaaaagatc aaaggatctt
     9181 cttgagatcc tttttttctg cgcgtaatct gctgcttgca aacaaaaaaa ccaccgctac
     9241 cagcggtggt ttgtttgccg gatcaagagc taccaactct ttttccgaag gtaactggct
     9301 tcagcagagc gcagatacca aatactgttc ttctagtgta gccgtagtta ggccaccact
     9361 tcaagaactc tgtagcaccg cctacatacc tcgctctgct aatcctgtta ccagtggctg
     9421 ctgccagtgg cgataagtcg tgtcttaccg ggttggactc aagacgatag ttaccggata
     9481 aggcgcagcg gtcgggctga acggggggtt cgtgcacaca gcccagcttg gagcgaacga
     9541 cctacaccga actgagatac ctacagcgtg agctatgaga aagcgccacg cttcccgaag
     9601 ggagaaaggc ggacaggtat ccggtaagcg gcagggtcgg aacaggagag cgcacgaggg
     9661 agcttccagg gggaaacgcc tggtatcttt atagtcctgt cgggtttcgc cacctctgac
     9721 ttgagcgtcg atttttgtga tgctcgtcag gggggcggag cctatggaaa aacgccagca
     9781 acgcggcctt tttacggttc ctggcctttt g
//
